Addgene plasmid #186121: pIG-746pUC19-tNGFR-P2A-CD5
Purpose: Knockin of truncated NGFR to target gene
Depositing lab: Alexander Marson. Depositing organization: J. David Gladstone Institutes. Publication: High-yield genome engineering in primary cells using a hybrid ssDNA repair template and small-molecule cocktails. Shy BR, Vykunta VS, Ha A, Talbot A, Roth TL, Nguyen DN, Pfeifer WG, Chen YY, Blaeschke F, Shifrut E, Vedova S, Mamedov MR, Chung JJ, Li H, Yu R, Wu D, Wolf J, Martin TG, Castro CE, Ye L, Esensten JH, Eyquem J, Marson A. Nat Biotechnol. 2022 Aug 25:10.1038/s41587-022-01418-8. doi: 10.1038/s41587-022-01418-8. PubMed 36008610.
Backbone
  Vector backbone: PUC19
  Vector type: CRISPR
Growth in bacteria
  Bacterial resistance: Ampicillin, 100 μg/mL
  Growth temperature: 37°C
  Growth strain: DH5alpha
  Copy number: High Copy
Gene/Insert
  Gene/Insert name: CD5
  Species: H. sapiens (human)
  Mutation: WT with tNGFR sequence
  Entrez Gene: CD5 (a.k.a. LEU1, T1)
  Cloning method: Unknown
Terms and licenses: Academic/Nonprofit Terms; Industry Terms: Not Available to Industry
Depositor comments: Please visit https://www.biorxiv.org/content/10.1101/2021.09.02.458799v1 for bioRxiv preprint.
How to cite: pIG-746pUC19-tNGFR-P2A-CD5 was a gift from Alexander Marson (Addgene plasmid # 186121 ; http://n2t.net/addgene:186121 ; RRID:Addgene_186121)
