[The description below was written by a language model from this plasmid's Addgene catalogue record and pLannotate feature annotations shown in this document.]
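Description:
pIG-746pUC19-tNGFR-P2A-CD5 is a small (about 3.8 kb) pUC19-based plasmid catalogued as a CRISPR vector. It serves as a homology-directed repair donor for knocking a truncated NGFR marker into the human CD5 locus. It is propagated in E. coli at high copy number from the ColE1/pUC origin and selected with ampicillin through the β-lactamase gene and its native promoter. Remnants of the pUC19 backbone, including fragments of the multiple cloning site and of lacZα, flank the insert. The annotation software also flags a short attB1-like match between the origin and AmpR. The record gives no indication that Gateway cloning was involved, so this may simply be a sequence coincidence.

The payload is annotated as a fragment of the human low-affinity nerve growth factor receptor (NGFR/TNFRSF16) coding sequence. This fits a truncated form (tNGFR), which is generally used as a signalling-inert cell-surface marker detectable by antibody staining or used for sorting. The construct name indicates that tNGFR is joined by a P2A self-cleaving peptide to CD5 sequence, so that in-frame integration would let the endogenous CD5 promoter express both tNGFR and CD5 as separate proteins. The P2A element and the CD5 homology arms are not individually annotated in the feature table. They presumably lie in the unannotated regions on either side of the NGFR fragment, but the record does not give their boundaries. No mammalian promoter, guide RNA cassette or Cas9 gene is annotated, which is consistent with a promoterless repair template supplied alongside separate nuclease components. The associated work concerns high-yield genome engineering of primary cells, where tNGFR surface expression offers a convenient readout of knock-in efficiency.
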