Features (pLannotate 1.2.2; 8 found; start..end, strand, type, name):
    320..1177    +  CDS            NGFR (fragment): TNR16_HUMAN - Also known as TNFRSF16. Experimental evidence at protein level: Swiss-Prot protein existence level 1. Low affinity receptor which can bind to NGF, BDNF, NTF3, and NTF4. Forms a heterodimeric receptor with SORCS2 that binds the precursor forms of NGF, BDNF and NTF3 with high affinity, and has much lower affinity for mature NGF and BDNF (PubMed:24908487). Plays an important role in differentiation and survival of specific neuronal populations during development (By similarity). Can mediate cell survival as well as cell death of neural cells. Plays a role in the inactivation of RHOA
   1532..1552    +  misc_feature   MCS (fragment): pUC18/19 multiple cloning site
   1797..2385    -  rep_origin     ori: high-copy-number ColE1/pMB1/pBR322/pUC origin of replication
   2502..2526    -  protein_bind   attB1: mutant version of attB; recombination site for the Gateway® BP reaction BP Clonase™
   2626..3486    -  CDS            AmpR: β-lactamase; bla; confers resistance to ampicillin, carbenicillin, and related antibiotics
   3487..3591    -  promoter       AmpR promoter: bla
   3678..3721    -  CDS            lacZα (fragment): LacZα fragment of β-galactosidase; lacZ fragment
   3773..19      +  misc_feature   MCS (fragment) (across the origin): pUC18/19 multiple cloning site
>Addgene plasmid #186121 | pIG-746pUC19-tNGFR-P2A-CD5 | addgene full sequence | sequence record 367831 | Addgene NGS Result
CGAGCTCGGTACCCGGGGACATGGCCTTGTCCTGTGTGGGGGTGGCCGAGAGCACTGCCCCAGCCCTGGG
TACCTTGGGCAGGAAGCTGGCAGAGGCCAGGGCTGCCATTCAAACAGGGGCAGGTGGTTTTGCCAGGAGG
AAGTTGACAGTTCAACTTCAAACATGGGTGACGCAGGCCCCACACTGCCTGCTCCCCGTCCCACCCCTCC
CTGAGCACGCCACCCCGCCCTCTCCCTCTCTGAGAGCGAGATACCCGGCCAGACACCCTCACCTGCGGTG
CCCAGCTGCGCAGGCTGAGGCAAGAGAACGCCAGAAACCATGGGTGCTGGTGCAACGGGGAGGGCTATGG
ATGGACCAAGGCTCCTTCTTCTTTTGCTCTTGGGCGTTAGTCTGGGTGGAGCTAAAGAGGCATGCCCCAC
CGGACTTTACACACATTCCGGTGAGTGTTGCAAGGCCTGCAACCTGGGAGAAGGCGTCGCTCAACCCTGC
GGGGCGAATCAAACCGTATGCGAACCTTGCCTCGATTCTGTTACATTCTCCGATGTCGTCTCTGCGACGG
AACCCTGCAAGCCATGCACGGAATGTGTCGGGTTGCAAAGTATGTCAGCTCCTTGCGTTGAAGCAGACGA
TGCGGTGTGTAGATGTGCCTATGGGTATTATCAAGACGAAACGACGGGACGGTGTGAAGCATGTCGAGTA
TGCGAGGCGGGCAGTGGCCTCGTCTTCTCTTGTCAGGACAAGCAAAACACTGTCTGTGAAGAATGCCCTG
ATGGGACTTATAGTGATGAGGCGAATCACGTCGATCCATGTCTTCCCTGTACTGTCTGTGAAGACACTGA
GAGACAATTGCGAGAGTGTACGCGATGGGCCGACGCAGAGTGCGAGGAGATCCCAGGTCGATGGATAACC
AGGTCAACCCCTCCTGAGGGATCTGATAGTACCGCGCCCTCCACCCAAGAACCCGAAGCTCCACCTGAGC
AAGACCTCATAGCGTCCACAGTAGCAGGAGTTGTCACAACCGTCATGGGAAGTTCACAACCAGTAGTTAC
CAGGGGTACCACGGATAACCTCATTCCGGTGTACTGCAGCATTCTCGCCGCTGTGGTTGTCGGACTTGTT
GCATACATTGCCTTCAAACGCTGGAATAGCCGCGCCAAGCGCTCGGGTTCGGGTGCCACCAACTTCAGCC
TGCTGAAGCAGGCCGGCGACGTGGAGGAGAACCCCGGCCCCCCCATGGGGTCTCTGCAACCGCTCGCGAC
GTTATACCTGCTGGGGATGCTGGGTGAGTACCCCTCCCAGGTGTCCTGCGAACACCCGGGCTCGCTCCAG
TGCAAGGAAGGAGTTCCCAGTTTTACCCAAGGCTGACTCTGGGATCCACATGTCAGCCCTCTGGAGCGTT
GTGGAGATTTGGGGCCACTGGGATCCCTGCCTGCCCCCACTAAGCCGCAGCTTGGCCCTCTGTCCTGCAT
GTCCCACCCGCCAGGAGCACAACCTTGCCTCTCTCATGCGCTGTTGAGAACCCTGCTTTACTCCTCTAGA
GTCGACCTGCAGAGGCTAGGTGGAGGCTCAGTGATGATAAGTCTGCGATGGTGGATGCATGTGTCATGGT
CATAGCTGTTTCCTGTGTGAAATTGTTATCCGCTCAGAGGGCACAATCCTATTCCGCGCTATCCGACAAT
CTCCAAGACATTAGGTGGAGTTCAGTTCGGCGTATGGCATATGTCGCTGGAAAGAACATGTGAGCAAAAG
GCCAGCAAAAGGCCAGGAACCGTAAAAAGGCCGCGTTGCTGGCGTTTTTCCATAGGCTCCGCCCCCCTGA
CGAGCATCACAAAAATCGACGCTCAAGTCAGAGGTGGCGAAACCCGACAGGACTATAAAGATACCAGGCG
TTTCCCCCTGGAAGCTCCCTCGTGCGCTCTCCTGTTCCGACCCTGCCGCTTACCGGATACCTGTCCGCCT
TTCTCCCTTCGGGAAGCGTGGCGCTTTCTCATAGCTCACGCTGTAGGTATCTCAGTTCGGTGTAGGTCGT
TCGCTCCAAGCTGGGCTGTGTGCACGAACCCCCCGTTCAGCCCGACCGCTGCGCCTTATCCGGTAACTAT
CGTCTTGAGTCCAACCCGGTAAGACACGACTTATCGCCACTGGCAGCAGCCACTGGTAACAGGATTAGCA
GAGCGAGGTATGTAGGCGGTGCTACAGAGTTCTTGAAGTGGTGGCCTAACTACGGCTACACTAGAAGAAC
AGTATTTGGTATCTGCGCTCTGCTGAAGCCAGTTACCTTCGGAAAAAGAGTTGGTAGCTCTTGATCCGGC
AAACAAACCACCGCTGGTAGCGGTGGTTTTTTTGTTTGCAAGCAGCAGATTACGCGCAGAAAAAAAGGAT
CTCAAGAAGATCCTTTGATCTTTTCTACGGGGTCTGACGCTCTATTCAACAAAGCCGCCGTCCCGTCAAG
TCAGCGTAAATGGGTAGGGGGCTTCAAATCGTCCTCGTGATACCAATTCGGAGCCTGCTTTTTTGTACAA
ACTTGTTGATAATGGCAATTCAAGGATCTTCACCTAGATCCTTTTAAATTAAAAATGAAGTTTTAAATCA
ATCTAAAGTATATATGAGTAAACTTGGTCTGACAGTTACCAATGCTTAATCAGTGAGGCACCTATCTCAG
CGATCTGTCTATTTCGTTCATCCATAGTTGCCTGACTCCCCGTCGTGTAGATAACTACGATACGGGAGGG
CTTACCATCTGGCCCCAGTGCTGCAATGATACCGCGAGAGCCACGCTCACCGGCTCCAGATTTATCAGCA
ATAAACCAGCCAGCCGGAAGGGCCGAGCGCAGAAGTGGTCCTGCAACTTTATCCGCCTCCATCCAGTCTA
TTAATTGTTGCCGGGAAGCTAGAGTAAGTAGTTCGCCAGTTAATAGTTTGCGCAACGTTGTTGCCATTGC
TACAGGCATCGTGGTGTCACGCTCGTCGTTTGGTATGGCTTCATTCAGCTCCGGTTCCCAACGATCAAGG
CGAGTTACATGATCCCCCATGTTGTGCAAAAAAGCGGTTAGCTCCTTCGGTCCTCCGATCGTTGTCAGAA
GTAAGTTGGCCGCAGTGTTATCACTCATGGTTATGGCAGCACTGCATAATTCTCTTACTGTCATGCCATC
CGTAAGATGCTTTTCTGTGACTGGTGAGTACTCAACCAAGTCATTCTGAGAATAGTGTATGCGGCGACCG
AGTTGCTCTTGCCCGGCGTCAATACGGGATAATACCGCGCCACATAGCAGAACTTTAAAAGTGCTCATCA
TTGGAAAACGTTCTTCGGGGCGAAAACTCTCAAGGATCTTACCGCTGTTGAGATCCAGTTCGATGTAACC
CACTCGTGCACCCAACTGATCTTCAGCATCTTTTACTTTCACCAGCGTTTCTGGGTGAGCAAAAACAGGA
AGGCAAAATGCCGCAAAAAAGGGAATAAGGGCGACACGGAAATGTTGAATACTCATACTCTTCCTTTTTC
AATATTATTGAAGCATTTATCAGGGTTATTGTCTCATGAGCGGATACATATTTGAATGTATTTAGAAAAA
TAAACAAATAGGGGTTCCGCGCACATTTCCCCGAAAAGTGCCAGATACCTGAAACAAAACCCATCGTACG
GCCAAGGAAGTCTCCAATAACTGTGATCCACCACAAGCGCCAGGGTTTTCCCAGTCACGACGTTGTAAAA
CGACGGCCAGTCATGCATAATCCGCACGCATCTGGAATAAGGAAGTGCCATTCCGCCTGACCTT
